>Addgene plasmid #209751 | pCDH-EF1-IRES-BSD | addgene full sequence | sequence record 414090 | Addgene NGS Result
ACGCGTGTAGTCTTATGCAATACTCTTGTAGTCTTGCAACATGGTAACGATGAGTTAGCAACATGCCTTA
CAAGGAGAGAAAAAGCACCGTGCATGCCGATTGGTGGAAGTAAGGTGGTACGATCGTGCCTTATTAGGAA
GGCAACAGACGGGTCTGACATGGATTGGACGAACCACTGAATTGCCGCATTGCAGAGATATTGTATTTAA
GTGCCTAGCTCGATACATAAACGGGTCTCTCTGGTTAGACCAGATCTGAGCCTGGGAGCTCTCTGGCTAA
CTAGGGAACCCACTGCTTAAGCCTCAATAAAGCTTGCCTTGAGTGCTTCAAGTAGTGTGTGCCCGTCTGT
TGTGTGACTCTGGTAACTAGAGATCCCTCAGACCCTTTTAGTCAGTGTGGAAAATCTCTAGCAGTGGCGC
CCGAACAGGGACTTGAAAGCGAAAGGGAAACCAGAGGAGCTCTCTCGACGCAGGACTCGGCTTGCTGAAG
CGCGCACGGCAAGAGGCGAGGGGCGGCGACTGGTGAGTACGCCAAAAATTTTGACTAGCGGAGGCTAGAA
GGAGAGAGATGGGTGCGAGAGCGTCAGTATTAAGCGGGGGAGAATTAGATCGCGATGGGAAAAAATTCGG
TTAAGGCCAGGGGGAAAGAAAAAATATAAATTAAAACATATAGTATGGGCAAGCAGGGAGCTAGAACGAT
TCGCAGTTAATCCTGGCCTGTTAGAAACATCAGAAGGCTGTAGACAAATACTGGGACAGCTACAACCATC
CCTTCAGACAGGATCAGAAGAACTTAGATCATTATATAATACAGTAGCAACCCTCTATTGTGTGCATCAA
AGGATAGAGATAAAAGACACCAAGGAAGCTTTAGACAAGATAGAGGAAGAGCAAAACAAAAGTAAGACCA
CCGCACAGCAAGCGGCCACTGATCTTCAGACCTGGAGGAGGAGATATGAGGGACAATTGGAGAAGTGAAT
TATATAAATATAAAGTAGTAAAAATTGAACCATTAGGAGTAGCACCCACCAAGGCAAAGAGAAGAGTGGT
GCAGAGAGAAAAAAGAGCAGTGGGAATAGGAGCTTTGTTCCTTGGGTTCTTGGGAGCAGCAGGAAGCACT
ATGGGCGCAGCGTCAATGACGCTGACGGTACAGGCCAGACAATTATTGTCTGGTATAGTGCAGCAGCAGA
ACAATTTGCTGAGGGCTATTGAGGCGCAACAGCATCTGTTGCAACTCACAGTCTGGGGCATCAAGCAGCT
CCAGGCAAGAATCCTGGCTGTGGAAAGATACCTAAAGGATCAACAGCTCCTGGGGATTTGGGGTTGCTCT
GGAAAACTCATTTGCACCACTGCTGTGCCTTGGAATGCTAGTTGGAGTAATAAATCTCTGGAACAGATTT
GGAATCACACGACCTGGATGGAGTGGGACAGAGAAATTAACAATTACACAAGCTTAATACACTCCTTAAT
TGAAGAATCGCAAAACCAGCAAGAAAAGAATGAACAAGAATTATTGGAATTAGATAAATGGGCAAGTTTG
TGGAATTGGTTTAACATAACAAATTGGCTGTGGTATATAAAATTATTCATAATGATAGTAGGAGGCTTGG
TAGGTTTAAGAATAGTTTTTGCTGTACTTTCTATAGTGAATAGAGTTAGGCAGGGATATTCACCATTATC
GTTTCAGACCCACCTCCCAACCCCGAGGGGACCCGACAGGCCCGAAGGAATAGAAGAAGAAGGTGGAGAG
AGAGACAGAGACAGATCCATTCGATTAGTGAACGGATCTCGACGGTATCGGTTAACTTTTAAAAGAAAAG
GGGGGATTGGGGGGTACAGTGCAGGGGAAAGAATAGTAGACATAATAGCAACAGACATACAAACTAAAGA
ATTACAAAAACAAATTACAAAATTCAAAATTTTATCGATACTAGTGGATCTGCGATCGCTCCGGTGCCCG
TCAGTGGGCAGAGCGCACATCGCCCACAGTCCCCGAGAAGTTGGGGGGAGGGGTCGGCAATTGAACGGGT
GCCTAGAGAAGGTGGCGCGGGGTAAACTGGGAAAGTGATGTCGTGTACTGGCTCCGCCTTTTTCCCGAGG
GTGGGGGAGAACCGTATATAAGTGCAGTAGTCGCCGTGAACGTTCTTTTTCGCAACGGGTTTGCCGCCAG
AACACAGCTGAAGCTTCGAGGGGCTCGCATCTCTCCTTCACGCGCCCGCCGCCCTACCTGAGGCCGCCAT
CCACGCCGGTTGAGTCGCGTTCTGCCGCCTCCCGCCTGTGGTGCCTCCTGAACTGCGTCCGCCGTCTAGG
TAAGTTTAAAGCTCAGGTCGAGACCGGGCCTTTGTCCGGCGCTCCCTTGGAGCCTACCTAGACTCAGCCG
GCTCTCCACGCTTTGCCTGACCCTGCTTGCTCAACTCTACGTCTTTGTTTCGTTTTCTGTTCTGCGCCGT
TACAGATCCAAGCTGTGACCGGCGCCTACTCTAGAGCTAGCGAATTCGAATTTAAATCGGATCCCAGTGT
GGTGGTACGGGAATTCCTGCAGGCCTCGAGGGCCGGCGCGCCGCGGCCGCTACGTAAATTCCGCCCCCCC
CCCCCCTCTCCCTCCCCCCCCCCTAACGTTACTGGCCGAAGCCGCTTGGAATAAGGCCGGTGTGCGTTTG
TCTATATGTTATTTTCCACCATATTGCCGTCTTTTGGCAATGTGAGGGCCCGGAAACCTGGCCCTGTCTT
CTTGACGAGCATTCCTAGGGGTCTTTCCCCTCTCGCCAAAGGAATGCAAGGTCTGTTGAATGTCGTGAAG
GAAGCAGTTCCTCTGGAAGCTTCTTGAAGACAAACAACGTCTGTAGCGACCCTTTGCAGGCAGCGGAACC
CCCCACCTGGCGACAGGTGCCTCTGCGGCCAAAAGCCACGTGTATAAGATACACCTGCAAAGGCGGCACA
ACCCCAGTGCCACGTTGTGAGTTGGATAGTTGTGGAAAGAGTCAAATGGCTCTCCTCAAGCGTATTCAAC
AAGGGGCTGAAGGATGCCCAGAAGGTACCCCATTGTATGGGATCTGATCTGGGGCCTCGGTGCACATGCT
TTACATGTGTTTAGTCGAGGTTAAAAAAACGTCTAGGCCCCCCGAACCACGGGGACGTGGTTTTCCTTTG
AAAAACACGATGATAATATGGCCACAACCATGGTTCCTTTGTCTCAAGAAGAATCCACCCTCATTGAAAG
AGCAACGGCTACAATCAACAGCATCCCCATCTCTGAAGACTACAGCGTCGCCAGCGCAGCTCTCTCTAGC
GACGGCCGCATCTTCACTGGTGTCAATGTATATCATTTTACTGGGGGACCTTGTGCAGAACTCGTGGTGC
TGGGCACTGCTGCTGCTGCGGCAGCTGGCAACCTGACTTGTATCGTCGCGATCGGAAATGAGAACAGGGG
CATCTTGAGCCCCTGCGGACGGTGCCGACAGGTGCTTCTCGATCTGCATCCTGGGATCAAAGCCATAGTG
AAGGACAGTGATGGACAGCCGACGGCAGTTGGGATTCGTGAATTGCTGCCCTCTGGTTATGTGTGGGAGG
GCTAAATCTAGGTCGACAATCAACCTCTGGATTACAAAATTTGTGAAAGATTGACTGGTATTCTTAACTA
TGTTGCTCCTTTTACGCTATGTGGATACGCTGCTTTAATGCCTTTGTATCATGCTATTGCTTCCCGTATG
GCTTTCATTTTCTCCTCCTTGTATAAATCCTGGTTGCTGTCTCTTTATGAGGAGTTGTGGCCCGTTGTCA
GGCAACGTGGCGTGGTGTGCACTGTGTTTGCTGACGCAACCCCCACTGGTTGGGGCATTGCCACCACCTG
TCAGCTCCTTTCCGGGACTTTCGCTTTCCCCCTCCCTATTGCCACGGCGGAACTCATCGCCGCCTGCCTT
GCCCGCTGCTGGACAGGGGCTCGGCTGTTGGGCACTGACAATTCCGTGGTGTTGTCGGGGAAATCATCGT
CCTTTCCTTGGCTGCTCGCCTGTGTTGCCACCTGGATTCTGCGCGGGACGTCCTTCTGCTACGTCCCTTC
GGCCCTCAATCCAGCGGACCTTCCTTCCCGCGGCCTGCTGCCGGCTCTGCGGCCTCTTCCGCGTCTTCGC
CTTCGCCCTCAGACGAGTCGGATCTCCCTTTGGGCCGCCTCCCCGCCTGGTACCTTTAAGACCAATGACT
TACAAGGCAGCTGTAGATCTTAGCCACTTTTTAAAAGAAAAGGGGGGACTGGAAGGGCTAATTCACTCCC
AACGAAGATAAGATCTGCTTTTTGCTTGTACTGGGTCTCTCTGGTTAGACCAGATCTGAGCCTGGGAGCT
CTCTGGCTAACTAGGGAACCCACTGCTTAAGCCTCAATAAAGCTTGCCTTGAGTGCTTCAAGTAGTGTGT
GCCCGTCTGTTGTGTGACTCTGGTAACTAGAGATCCCTCAGACCCTTTTAGTCAGTGTGGAAAATCTCTA
GCAGTAGTAGTTCATGTCATCTTATTATTCAGTATTTATAACTTGCAAAGAAATGAATATCAGAGAGTGA
GAGGAACTTGTTTATTGCAGCTTATAATGGTTACAAATAAAGCAATAGCATCACAAATTTCACAAATAAA
GCATTTTTTTCACTGCATTCTAGTTGTGGTTTGTCCAAACTCATCAATGTATCTTATCATGTCTGGCTCT
AGCTATCCCGCCCCTAACTCCGCCCATCCCGCCCCTAACTCCGCCCAGTTCCGCCCATTCTCCGCCCCAT
GGCTGACTAATTTTTTTTATTTATGCAGAGGCCGAGGCCGCCTCGGCCTCTGAGCTATTCCAGAAGTAGT
GAGGAGGCTTTTTTGGAGGCCTAGACTTTTGCAGAGACCAAATTCGTAATCATGTCATAGCTGTTTCCTG
TGTGAAATTGTTATCCGCTCACAATTCCACACAACATACGAGCCGGAAGCATAAAGTGTAAAGCCTGGGG
TGCCTAATGAGTGAGCTAACTCACATTAATTGCGTTGCGCTCACTGCCCGCTTTCCAGTCGGGAAACCTG
TCGTGCCAGCTGCATTAATGAATCGGCCAACGCGCGGGGAGAGGCGGTTTGCGTATTGGGCGCTCTTCCG
CTTCCTCGCTCACTGACTCGCTGCGCTCGGTCGTTCGGCTGCGGCGAGCGGTATCAGCTCACTCAAAGGC
GGTAATACGGTTATCCACAGAATCAGGGGATAACGCAGGAAAGAACATGTGAGCAAAAGGCCAGCAAAAG
GCCAGGAACCGTAAAAAGGCCGCGTTGCTGGCGTTTTTCCATAGGCTCCGCCCCCCTGACGAGCATCACA
AAAATCGACGCTCAAGTCAGAGGTGGCGAAACCCGACAGGACTATAAAGATACCAGGCGTTTCCCCCTGG
AAGCTCCCTCGTGCGCTCTCCTGTTCCGACCCTGCCGCTTACCGGATACCTGTCCGCCTTTCTCCCTTCG
GGAAGCGTGGCGCTTTCTCATAGCTCACGCTGTAGGTATCTCAGTTCGGTGTAGGTCGTTCGCTCCAAGC
TGGGCTGTGTGCACGAACCCCCCGTTCAGCCCGACCGCTGCGCCTTATCCGGTAACTATCGTCTTGAGTC
CAACCCGGTAAGACACGACTTATCGCCACTGGCAGCAGCCACTGGTAACAGGATTAGCAGAGCGAGGTAT
GTAGGCGGTGCTACAGAGTTCTTGAAGTGGTGGCCTAACTACGGCTACACTAGAAGAACAGTATTTGGTA
TCTGCGCTCTGCTGAAGCCAGTTACCTTCGGAAAAAGAGTTGGTAGCTCTTGATCCGGCAAACAAACCAC
CGCTGGTAGCGGTGGTTTTTTTGTTTGCAAGCAGCAGATTACGCGCAGAAAAAAAGGATCTCAAGAAGAT
CCTTTGATCTTTTCTACGGGGTCTGACGCTCAGTGGAACGAAAACTCACGTTAAGGGATTTTGGTCATGA
GATTATCAAAAAGGATCTTCACCTAGATCCTTTTAAATTAAAAATGAAGTTTTAAATCAATCTAAAGTAT
ATATGAGTAAACTTGGTCTGACAGTTACCAATGCTTAATCAGTGAGGCACCTATCTCAGCGATCTGTCTA
TTTCGTTCATCCATAGTTGCCTGACTCCCCGTCGTGTAGATAACTACGATACGGGAGGGCTTACCATCTG
GCCCCAGTGCTGCAATGATACCGCGAGACCCACGCTCACCGGCTCCAGATTTATCAGCAATAAACCAGCC
AGCCGGAAGGGCCGAGCGCAGAAGTGGTCCTGCAACTTTATCCGCCTCCATCCAGTCTATTAATTGTTGC
CGGGAAGCTAGAGTAAGTAGTTCGCCAGTTAATAGTTTGCGCAACGTTGTTGCCATTGCTACAGGCATCG
TGGTGTCACGCTCGTCGTTTGGTATGGCTTCATTCAGCTCCGGTTCCCAACGATCAAGGCGAGTTACATG
ATCCCCCATGTTGTGCAAAAAAGCGGTTAGCTCCTTCGGTCCTCCGATCGTTGTCAGAAGTAAGTTGGCC
GCAGTGTTATCACTCATGGTTATGGCAGCACTGCATAATTCTCTTACTGTCATGCCATCCGTAAGATGCT
TTTCTGTGACTGGTGAGTACTCAACCAAGTCATTCTGAGAATAGTGTATGCGGCGACCGAGTTGCTCTTG
CCCGGCGTCAATACGGGATAATACCGCGCCACATAGCAGAACTTTAAAAGTGCTCATCATTGGAAAACGT
TCTTCGGGGCGAAAACTCTCAAGGATCTTACCGCTGTTGAGATCCAGTTCGATGTAACCCACTCGTGCAC
CCAACTGATCTTCAGCATCTTTTACTTTCACCAGCGTTTCTGGGTGAGCAAAAACAGGAAGGCAAAATGC
CGCAAAAAAGGGAATAAGGGCGACACGGAAATGTTGAATACTCATACTCTTCCTTTTTCAATATTATTGA
AGCATTTATCAGGGTTATTGTCTCATGAGCGGATACATATTTGAATGTATTTAGAAAAATAAACAAATAG
GGGTTCCGCGCACATTTCCCCGAAAAGTGCCACCTGACGTCTAAGAAACCATTATTATCATGACATTAAC
CTATAAAAATAGGCGTATCACGAGGCCCTTTCGTCTCGCGCGTTTCGGTGATGACGGTGAAAACCTCTGA
CACATGCAGCTCCCGGAGACGGTCACAGCTTGTCTGTAAGCGGATGCCGGGAGCAGACAAGCCCGTCAGG
GCGCGTCAGCGGGTGTTGGCGGGTGTCGGGGCTGGCTTAACTATGCGGCATCAGAGCAGATTGTACTGAG
AGTGCACCATATGCGGTGTGAAATACCGCACAGATGCGTAAGGAGAAAATACCGCATCAGGCGCCATTCG
CCATTCAGGCTGCGCAACTGTTGGGAAGGGCGATCGGTGCGGGCCTCTTCGCTATTACGCCAGCTGGCGA
AAGGGGGATGTGCTGCAAGGCGATTAAGTTGGGTAACGCCAGGGTTTTCCCAGTCACGACGTTGTAAAAC
GACGGCCAGTGCCAAGCTG
Features (pLannotate 1.2.2; 26 found; start..end, strand, type, name):
      6..232     +  promoter       RSV promoter: Rous sarcoma virus enhancer/promoter
    233..413     +  LTR            5' LTR (truncated): truncated 5' long terminal repeat (LTR) from HIV-1
    460..585     +  misc_feature   HIV-1 Ψ: packaging signal of human immunodeficiency virus type 1
    569..907     +  CDS            HIV-1 gag (fragment): gag protein from human immunodeficiency virus 1; gag
   1078..1311    +  misc_feature   RRE: The Rev response element (RRE) of HIV-1 allows for Rev-dependent mRNA export from the nucleus to the cytoplasm.
   1688..1788    +  CDS            Rev (fragment): human immunodeficiency virus 1 (HIV-1) Rev protein; rev; enhances nuclear export of unspliced and incompletely spliced viral mRNAs
   1807..1923    +  misc_feature   cPPT/CTS: central polypurine tract and central termination sequence of HIV-1
   1966..2177    +  promoter       EF-1α core promoter: core promoter for human elongation factor EF-1α
   2190..2458    +  LTR            5' LTR (truncated): truncated 5' long terminal repeat (LTR) from human T-cell leukemia virus (HTLV) type 1
   2704..3166    +  misc_feature   IRES: internal ribosome entry site (IRES) of the encephalomyocarditis virus (EMCV)
   3186..3575    +  CDS            BSD: blasticidin S deaminase; Aspergillus terreus BSD; confers resistance to blasticidin
   3588..4176    +  misc_feature   WPRE: woodchuck hepatitis virus posttranscriptional regulatory element
   4171..4278    +  CDS            nef (fragment): NEF_SIVS4 - Experimental evidence at protein level: Swiss-Prot protein existence level 1. Interferes with TCR signaling from the cell membrane. Interacts with CD247/TCRZ (TCR zeta chain) and exert potent down- regulation of cell surface TCR/CD3 complexes. From Simian immunodeficiency virus (isolate F236/smH4) (SIV-sm) (Simian immunodeficiency virus sooty mangabey monkey).
   4303..4483    +  LTR            5' LTR (truncated): truncated 5' long terminal repeat (LTR) from HIV-1
   4555..4676    +  polyA_signal   SV40 poly(A) signal: SV40 polyadenylation signal
   4716..4851    +  rep_origin     SV40 ori: SV40 origin of replication
   4908..4924    -  protein_bind   lac operator: The lac repressor binds to the lac operator to inhibit transcription in E. coli. This inhibition can be relieved by adding lactose or isopropyl-β-D-thiogalactopyranoside (IPTG). lac repressor encoded by lacI
   4932..4962    -  promoter       lac promoter: promoter for the E. coli lac operon
   4977..4998    -  protein_bind   CAP binding site: CAP binding activates transcription in the presence of cAMP. E. coli catabolite activator protein
   5011..5103    -  CDS            lacI (fragment): lac repressor; lacI; The lac repressor binds to the lac operator to inhibit transcription in E. coli. This inhibition can be relieved by adding lactose or isopropyl-β-D-thiogalactopyranoside (IPTG).
   5286..5874    -  rep_origin     ori: high-copy-number ColE1/pMB1/pBR322/pUC origin of replication
   6045..6905    -  CDS            AmpR: β-lactamase; bla; confers resistance to ampicillin, carbenicillin, and related antibiotics
   6906..7010    -  promoter       AmpR promoter: bla
   7105..7140    +  CDS            rop (fragment): Rop protein, which maintains plasmids at low copy number; rop
   7242..7341    +  misc_feature   bom (fragment): basis of mobility region from pBR322
   7347..7501    -  CDS            lacZα (fragment): LacZα fragment of β-galactosidase; lacZ fragment
