[The description below was written by a language model from this plasmid's Addgene catalogue record and pLannotate feature annotations shown in this document.]
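Description:
pCDH-EF1-IRES-BSD is an empty-backbone, third-generation-style lentiviral transfer plasmid derived from the commercial pCDH-CMV-MCS vector. The name and feature table indicate that an EF-1α promoter now occupies the internal promoter position. It is maintained in E. coli through a high-copy ColE1/pUC-type origin and an ampicillin resistance gene (β-lactamase with its own promoter). The catalogue lists a backbone size of 7,133 bp, whereas the sequenced plasmid is 7,509 nt. The short lac, rop, bom and lacZα fragments annotated in the bacterial portion appear to be backbone remnants rather than functional parts.

The viral region begins with an RSV promoter fused to a truncated HIV-1 5' LTR, an arrangement that typically allows Tat-independent production of the genomic RNA in packaging cells. It is followed by the Ψ packaging signal with a gag fragment, the Rev response element for nuclear export of the unspliced RNA, and the cPPT/CTS element. The internal cassette is driven by the EF-1α core promoter joined to an HTLV-1 LTR segment, a composite commonly used to boost expression. A gap of roughly 250 nt between this promoter and the EMCV IRES is unannotated and is presumably where a gene of interest is cloned, though the record does not describe a cloning site. The IRES directs translation of blasticidin S deaminase from the same transcript, so transduced cells selected with blasticidin should also express the upstream insert. WPRE enhances transcript expression, and a truncated 3' LTR, SV40 polyadenylation signal and SV40 origin close the cassette. As deposited, the plasmid carries no insert and expresses only the blasticidin marker, which makes it suitable as a cloning backbone or an empty-vector control.
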