Addgene plasmid #209751: pCDH-EF1-IRES-BSD
Purpose: (Empty Backbone) Lentiviral transfer plasmid to express the blasticidin resistance gene
Depositing lab: Andrei Thomas-Tikhonenko. Depositing organization: Children's Hospital of Philadelphia. Publication: Alternative splicing of its 5' UTR limits CD20 mRNA translation and enables resistance to CD20-directed immunotherapies. Ang Z, Paruzzo L, Hayer KE, Schmidt C, Torres-Diz M, Xu F, Zankharia U, Zhang Y, Soldan SS, Zheng S, Falkenstein CD, Loftus JP, Yang SY, Asnani M, King Sainos P, Pillai V, Chong ER, Li M, Tasian SK, Barash Y, Lieberman PM, Ruella M, Schuster SJ, Thomas-Tikhonenko A. Blood. 2023 Sep 8:blood.2023020400. doi: 10.1182/blood.2023020400. PubMed 37683180.
Backbone
  Vector backbone: pCDH-CMV-MCS
  Backbone manufacturer: Systembio
  Backbone size (bp): 7133
  Vector type: Lentiviral
  Selectable markers: Blasticidin
Growth in bacteria
  Bacterial resistance: Ampicillin, 100 μg/mL
  Growth temperature: 30°C
  Growth strain: NEB Stable
  Copy number: High Copy
Gene/Insert
  Gene/Insert name: None
Terms and licenses: Academic/Nonprofit Terms; Industry Terms: Not Available to Industry
How to cite: pCDH-EF1-IRES-BSD was a gift from Andrei Thomas-Tikhonenko (Addgene plasmid # 209751 ; http://n2t.net/addgene:209751 ; RRID:Addgene_209751)
